Addgene plasmid #59313: pcDNA3-Nrxn1beta AS4(-)-Fc
Purpose: Expression plasmid for secreted Fc-fusion of mouse Neurexin 1beta AS4(-) [lacking the insert at alternatively spliced segment 4 (AS4-)]
Depositing lab: Peter Scheiffele & Tito Serafini. Depositing organization: University of California, Berkeley. Publication: Neuroligin expressed in nonneuronal cells triggers presynaptic development in contacting axons. Scheiffele P, Fan J, Choih J, Fetter R, Serafini T. Cell. 2000 Jun 9. 101(6):657-69. 10.1016/S0092-8674(00)80877-6 PubMed 10892652.
Backbone
  Vector backbone: pcDNA3
  Backbone size w/o insert (bp): 5381
  Total vector size (bp): 7455
  Modifications to backbone: Fc-tag (from human IgG) added, resulting in secreted Fc-fusion protein
  Vector type: Mammalian Expression
  Selectable markers: Neomycin (select with G418)
Growth in bacteria
  Bacterial resistance: Ampicillin, 100 μg/mL
  Growth temperature: 37°C
  Growth strain: DH5alpha
  Copy number: High Copy
Gene/Insert
  Gene/Insert name: Nrxn1beta AS4(-)-Fc fusion (alt names: Nrxn1beta AS4(-); Neurexin 1 beta AS4(-); Neurexin 1 beta (Delta 4))
  Species: M. musculus (mouse)
  Insert size (bp): 783
  Entrez Gene: Nrxn1 (a.k.a. 1700062G21Rik, 9330127H16Rik, A230068P09Rik, mKIAA0578)
  Promoter: CMV, T7
  Tag / fusion protein: Fc (from human IgG) (C terminal on backbone)
  Cloning method: Restriction Enzyme; 5′ cloning site HindIII (not destroyed); 3′ cloning site BglII (not destroyed)
  Sequencing primers: 5′ CMV Forward (5'-CGCAAATGGGCGGTAGGCGTG-3'); T7 (5'-TAATACGACTCACTATAGGG-3'); 3′ FC-rev (5'-CGGGTGAAGAGGCAGACG-3'); SP6 (5'-ATTTAGGTGACACTATAG-3')
Terms and licenses: Academic/Nonprofit Terms; Industry Terms: Not Available to Industry
Depositor comments: Fc-portion contains intronic sequences which improve expression. See map & sequence file for insert-releasing enzymes (e.g. HindIII / BglII for untagged Nrxn1beta, and HindIII / XhoI for Nrxn1beta-FC-fusion). The Nrxn 1 beta variant encoded by this plasmid is AS4(-), meaning exon 21 constituting alternatively spliced segment 4 (AS4) (=ENSMUSE00001309616) is absent / skipped.
How to cite: pcDNA3-Nrxn1beta AS4(-)-Fc was a gift from Peter Scheiffele & Tito Serafini (Addgene plasmid # 59313 ; http://n2t.net/addgene:59313 ; RRID:Addgene_59313)
