[The description below was written by a language model from this plasmid's Addgene catalogue record and pLannotate feature annotations shown in this document.]
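Description:
pcDNA3-Nrxn1beta AS4(-)-Fc is a 7,455 bp mammalian expression plasmid built on pcDNA3 that produces a secreted fusion of mouse neurexin 1β to the Fc region of human IgG. It is maintained in E. coli at high copy through a ColE1/pUC-type origin with ampicillin resistance (bla). It also carries an f1 origin for single-stranded DNA production. For selecting transfected mammalian cells, an SV40 early promoter drives the neomycin phosphotransferase gene, terminated by an SV40 poly(A) signal, giving G418 resistance.

The expression cassette uses the CMV immediate-early enhancer and promoter, followed by a T7 promoter, the fusion coding region, a reverse-oriented SP6 promoter, and the bovine growth hormone polyadenylation signal. The annotated Nrxn1 segment is only a fragment of the protein. It was cloned between HindIII and BglII sites, both of which are preserved. It encodes the AS4(-) variant, in which the exon making up alternatively spliced segment 4 is skipped. Downstream, on the modified backbone, lies the C-terminal Fc tag. The feature table picks this up as discontinuous IGHG1/IGHG4-like fragments separated from the neurexin segment by an unannotated gap. That pattern fits the depositor's note that the Fc portion retains intronic sequences, which improve expression. The depositor also notes that either the untagged neurexin segment or the whole fusion can be excised with appropriate enzyme pairs.

The stated purpose is expression of soluble neurexin 1β-Fc from mammalian cells. The associated publication concerns neuroligin-triggered presynaptic development, so the fusion presumably serves as a soluble reagent for the neurexin–neuroligin interaction, though the record does not describe specific applications.
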