Features (pLannotate 1.2.2; 23 found; start..end, strand, type, name):
     32..76      -  misc_feature   bom (fragment): basis of mobility region from pBR322
    231..610     +  enhancer       CMV enhancer: human cytomegalovirus immediate early enhancer
    611..814     +  promoter       CMV promoter: human cytomegalovirus (CMV) immediate early promoter
    810..843     +  LTR            5' LTR (truncated) (fragment): truncated 5' long terminal repeat (LTR) from HIV-1
    859..877     +  promoter       T7 promoter: promoter for bacteriophage T7 RNA polymerase
    894..1685    +  CDS            Nrxn1 (fragment): NRX1B_MOUSE - Experimental evidence at protein level: Swiss-Prot protein existence level 1. Neuronal cell surface protein that may be involved in cell recognition and cell adhesion by forming intracellular junctions through binding to neuroligins. May play a role in formation or maintenance of synaptic junctions. May mediate intracellular signaling. May play a role in angiogenesis (By similarity). From Mus musculus (Mouse).
   2217..2627    +  CDS            IGHG1 (fragment): IGHG1_HUMAN - Experimental evidence at protein level: Swiss-Prot protein existence level 1. Constant region of immunoglobulin heavy chains. Immunoglobulins, also known as antibodies, are membrane-bound or secreted glycoproteins produced by B lymphocytes. In the recognition phase of humoral immunity, the membrane-bound immunoglobulins serve as receptors which, upon binding of a specific antigen, trigger the clonal expansion and differentiation of B lymphocytes into immunoglobulins- secreting plasma cells. Secreted immunoglobulins mediate the effector phase of humoral immunity, which results in
   2593..2964    +  CDS            IGHG4 (fragment): IGHG4_HUMAN - Experimental evidence at protein level: Swiss-Prot protein existence level 1. Constant region of immunoglobulin heavy chains. Immunoglobulins, also known as antibodies, are membrane-bound or secreted glycoproteins produced by B lymphocytes. In the recognition phase of humoral immunity, the membrane-bound immunoglobulins serve as receptors which, upon binding of a specific antigen, trigger the clonal expansion and differentiation of B lymphocytes into immunoglobulins- secreting plasma cells. Secreted immunoglobulins mediate the effector phase of humoral immunity, which results in
   3007..3025    -  promoter       SP6 promoter: promoter for bacteriophage SP6 RNA polymerase
   3051..3275    +  polyA_signal   bGH poly(A) signal: bovine growth hormone polyadenylation signal
   3279..3300    +  promoter       SV40 promoter (fragment): SV40 enhancer and early promoter
   3321..3749    +  rep_origin     f1 ori (sequence partly withheld): f1 bacteriophage origin of replication; arrow indicates direction of (+) strand synthesis
   3763..4093    +  promoter       SV40 promoter: SV40 enhancer and early promoter
   4160..4951    +  CDS            neo: KKA2_KLEPN - Also known as kan, nptII. Experimental evidence at protein level: Swiss-Prot protein existence level 1. Resistance to kanamycin, neomycin, paromomycin, ribostamycin, butirosin and gentamicin B. From Klebsiella pneumoniae.
   4975..5133    +  CDS            ble (fragment): BLE_KLEPN - Experimental evidence at protein level: Swiss-Prot protein existence level 1. Binding protein with a strong affinity to the bleomycin family of antibiotics. Binds to CL990; an antimitotic-antibiotic compound. From Klebsiella pneumoniae.
   5128..5249    +  polyA_signal   SV40 poly(A) signal: SV40 polyadenylation signal
   5322..5338    -  protein_bind   lac operator: The lac repressor binds to the lac operator to inhibit transcription in E. coli. This inhibition can be relieved by adding lactose or isopropyl-β-D-thiogalactopyranoside (IPTG). lac repressor encoded by lacI
   5346..5376    -  promoter       lac promoter: promoter for the E. coli lac operon
   5391..5412    -  protein_bind   CAP binding site: CAP binding activates transcription in the presence of cAMP. E. coli catabolite activator protein
   5425..5517    -  CDS            lacI (fragment): lac repressor; lacI; The lac repressor binds to the lac operator to inhibit transcription in E. coli. This inhibition can be relieved by adding lactose or isopropyl-β-D-thiogalactopyranoside (IPTG).
   5700..6288    -  rep_origin     ori: high-copy-number ColE1/pMB1/pBR322/pUC origin of replication
   6459..7319    -  CDS            AmpR: β-lactamase; bla; confers resistance to ampicillin, carbenicillin, and related antibiotics
   7320..7424    -  promoter       AmpR promoter: bla
>Addgene plasmid #59313 | pcDNA3-Nrxn1beta AS4(-)-Fc | depositor full sequence | sequence record 107095 | pcDNA3-Nrxn1beta AS4(-)-Fc sequence 7455 bps
GACGGATCGGGTTCCCGATCCCCTATGGTCGACTCTCAGTACAATCTGCTCTGATGCCGCATAGTTAAGC
CAGTATCTGCTCCCTGCTTGTGTGTTGGAGGTCGCTGAGTAGTGCGCGAGCAAAATTTAAGCTACAACAA
GGCAAGGCTTGACCGACAATTGCATGAAGAATCTGCTTAGGGTTAGGCGTTTTGCGCTGCTTCGCGATGT
ACGGGCCAGATATACGCGTTGACATTGATTATTGACTAGTTATTAATAGTAATCAATTACGGGGTCATTA
GTTCATAGCCCATATATGGAGTTCCGCGTTACATAACTTACGGTAAATGGCCCGCCTGGCTGACCGCCCA
ACGACCCCCGCCCATTGACGTCAATAATGACGTATGTTCCCATAGTAACGCCAATAGGGACTTTCCATTG
ACGTCAATGGGTGGACTATTTACGGTAAACTGCCCACTTGGCAGTACATCAAGTGTATCATATGCCAAGT
ACGCCCCCTATTGACGTCAATGACGGTAAATGGCCCGCCTGGCATTATGCCCAGTACATGACCTTATGGG
ACTTTCCTACTTGGCAGTACATCTACGTATTAGTCATCGCTATTACCATGGTGATGCGGTTTTGGCAGTA
CATCAATGGGCGTGGATAGCGGTTTGACTCACGGGGATTTCCAAGTCTCCACCCCATTGACGTCAATGGG
AGTTTGTTTTGGCACCAAAATCAACGGGACTTTCCAAAATGTCGTAACAACTCCGCCCCATTGACGCAAA
TGGGCGGTAGGCGTGTACGGTGGGAGGTCTATATAAGCAGAGCTCTCTGGCTAACTAGAGAACCCACTGC
TTACTGGCTTATCGAAATTAATACGACTCACTATAGGGAGACCCAAGCTTACCATGTACCAGAGGATGCT
CCGGTGCGGCGCCGATCTGGGATCGCCCGGGGGCGGCAGTGGCGGCGGCGCAGGGGGGCGCCTGGCCCTG
ATCTGGATAGTCCCGCTCACCCTCGGCGGCCTCCTAGGAGTGGCCTGGGGGGCATCCAGTTTGGGAGCGC
ACCACATCCACCATTTCCATGGCAGCAGCAAGCATCATTCAGTGCCTATTGCAATCTACAGGTCACCAGC
ATCCTTGCGAGGCGGACACGCTGGGACAACATATATCTTTAGCAAAGGTGGTGGACAGATTACATATAAG
TGGCCTCCCAATGACCGCCCCAGTACACGAGCAGACAGGCTGGCCATCGGATTTAGCACTGTCCAGAAGG
AAGCCGTGTTGGTGCGTGTGGACAGTTCCTCAGGCCTGGGTGACTACCTGGAGCTGCACATACACCAAGG
AAAAATTGGAGTTAAGTTTAATGTTGGGACAGATGACATCGCCATCGAAGAGTCTAATGCAATCATTAAT
GATGGGAAATACCATGTAGTACGTTTCACAAGGAGTGGTGGCAATGCCACGTTACAGGTGGACAGCTGGC
CAGTTATCGAACGCTACCCTGCAGGGCGTCAGCTCACAATCTTCAATAGCCAAGCAACCATAATAATTGG
CGGGAAAGAGCAGGGCCAGCCCTTCCAGGGCCAGCTCTCTGGTCTTTACTACAATGGCTTGAAAGTTCTG
AATATGGCAGCAGAGAACGATGCCAACATCGCCATAGTGGGGAATGTGAGGCTGGTCGGTGAAGTGAGAT
CTGCGGATCCCGAGGGTGAGTACTTAGCTTCAGCGCTCCTGCCTGGACGCATCCCGGCTATGCAGCCCCA
GTCCAGGGCAGCAAGGCAGGCCCCGTCTGCCTCTTCACCCGGAGGCCTCTGCCCGCCCCACTCATGCTCA
GGGAGAGGGTCTTCTGGCTTTTTCCCCAGGCTCTGGGCAGGCACAGGCTAGGTGCCCCTAACCCAGGCCC
TGCACACAAAGGGGCAGGTGCTGGGCTCAGACCTGCCAAGAGCCATATCCGGGAGGACCCTGCCCCTGAC
CTAAGCCCACCCCAAAGGCCAAACTCTCCACTCCCTCAGCTCGGACACCTTCTCTCCTCCCAGATTCCAG
TAACTCCCAATCTTCTCTCTGCAGAGCCCAAATCTTGTGACAAAACTCACACATGCCCACCGTGCCCAGG
TAAGCCAGCCCAGGCCTCGCCCTCCAGCTCAAGGCGGGACAGGTGCCCTAGAGTAGCCTGCATCCAGGGA
CAGGCCCCAGCCGGGTGCTGACACGTCCACCTCCATCTCTTCCTCAGCACCTGAACTCCTGGGGGGACCG
TCAGTCTTCCTCTTCCCCCCAAAACCCAAGGACACCCTCATGATCTCCCGGACCCCTGAGGTCACATGCG
TGGTGGTGGACGTGAGCCACGAAGACCCTGAGGTCAAGTTCAACTGGTACGTGGACGGCGTGGAGGTGCA
TAATGCCAAGACAAAGCCGCGGGAGGAGCAGTACAACAGCACGTACCGTGTGGTCAGCGTCCTCACCGTC
CTGCACCAGGACTGGCTGAATGGCAAGGAGTACAAGTGCAAGGTCTCCAACAAAGCCCTCCCAGCCCCCA
TCGAGAAAACCATCTCCAAAGCCAAAGGTGGGACCCGTGGGGTGCGAGGGCCACATGGACAGAGGCCGGC
TCGGCCCACCCTCTGCCCTGAGAGTGACCGCTGTACCAACCTCTGTCCCTACAGGGCAGCCCCGAGAACC
ACAGGTGTACACCCTGCCCCCATCCCGGGATGAGCTGACCAAGAACCAGGTCAGCCTGACCTGCCTGGTC
AAAGGCTTCTATCCCAGCGACATCGCCGTGGAGTGGGAGAGCAATGGGCAGCCGGAGAACAACTACAAGA
CCACGCCTCCCGTGCTGGACTCCGACGGCTCCTTCTTCCTCTACAGCAAGCTCACCGTGGACAAGAGCAG
GTGGCAGCAGGGGAACGTCTTCTCATGCTCCGTGATGCATGAGGCTCTGCACAACCACTACACGCAGAAG
AGCCTCTCCCTGTCTCCGGGTAAATGAGTGCGACGGCCGCTCGAGCATGCATCTAGAGGGCCCTATTCTA
TAGTGTCACCTAAATGCTAGAGCTCGCTGATCAGCCTCGACTGTGCCTTCTAGTTGCCAGCCATCTGTTG
TTTGCCCCTCCCCCGTGCCTTCCTTGACCCTGGAAGGTGCCACTCCCACTGTCCTTTCCTAATAAAATGA
GGAAATTGCATCGCATTGTCTGAGTAGGTGTCATTCTATTCTGGGGGGTGGGGTGGGGCAGGACAGCAAG
GGGGAGGATTGGGAAGACAATAGCAGGCATGCTGGGGATGCGGTGGGCTCTATGGCTTCTGAGGCGGAAA
GAACCAGCTGGGGCTCTAGGGGGTATCCCC
[124 nt withheld, positions 3321-3444]
C
[32 nt withheld, positions 3446-3477]
CA
[57 nt withheld, positions 3480-3536]
A
[49 nt withheld, positions 3538-3586]
CCTTTGACGTTGGAGTCCACGTTCTTT
[37 nt withheld, positions 3614-3650]
ACCCTATCTCGGTCTATTCTTTTGATTTATAAGGGATTTTGGGGATTTCGGCCTATTGGTTAAAAAATGA
GCTGATTTAACAAAAATTTAACGCGAATTAATTCTGTGGAATGTGTGTCAGTTAGGGTGTGGAAAGTCCC
CAGGCTCCCCAGGCAGGCAGAAGTATGCAAAGCATGCATCTCAATTAGTCAGCAACCAGGTGTGGAAAGT
CCCCAGGCTCCCCAGCAGGCAGAAGTATGCAAAGCATGCATCTCAATTAGTCAGCAACCATAGTCCCGCC
CCTAACTCCGCCCATCCCGCCCCTAACTCCGCCCAGTTCCGCCCATTCTCCGCCCCATGGCTGACTAATT
TTTTTTATTTATGCAGAGGCCGAGGCCGCCTCTGCCTCTGAGCTATTCCAGAAGTAGTGAGGAGGCTTTT
TTGGAGGCCTAGGCTTTTGCAAAAAGCTCCCGGGAGCTTGTATATCCATTTTCGGATCTGATCAAGAGAC
AGGATGAGGATCGTTTCGCATGATTGAACAAGATGGATTGCACGCAGGTTCTCCGGCCGCTTGGGTGGAG
AGGCTATTCGGCTATGACTGGGCACAACAGACAATCGGCTGCTCTGATGCCGCCGTGTTCCGGCTGTCAG
CGCAGGGGCGCCCGGTTCTTTTTGTCAAGACCGACCTGTCCGGTGCCCTGAATGAACTGCAGGACGAGGC
AGCGCGGCTATCGTGGCTGGCCACGACGGGCGTTCCTTGCGCAGCTGTGCTCGACGTTGTCACTGAAGCG
GGAAGGGACTGGCTGCTATTGGGCGAAGTGCCGGGGCAGGATCTCCTGTCATCTCACCTTGCTCCTGCCG
AGAAAGTATCCATCATGGCTGATGCAATGCGGCGGCTGCATACGCTTGATCCGGCTACCTGCCCATTCGA
CCACCAAGCGAAACATCGCATCGAGCGAGCACGTACTCGGATGGAAGCCGGTCTTGTCGATCAGGATGAT
CTGGACGAAGAGCATCAGGGGCTCGCGCCAGCCGAACTGTTCGCCAGGCTCAAGGCGCGCATGCCCGACG
GCGAGGATCTCGTCGTGACCCATGGCGATGCCTGCTTGCCGAATATCATGGTGGAAAATGGCCGCTTTTC
TGGATTCATCGACTGTGGCCGGCTGGGTGTGGCGGACCGCTATCAGGACATAGCGTTGGCTACCCGTGAT
ATTGCTGAAGAGCTTGGCGGCGAATGGGCTGACCGCTTCCTCGTGCTTTACGGTATCGCCGCTCCCGATT
CGCAGCGCATCGCCTTCTATCGCCTTCTTGACGAGTTCTTCTGAGCGGGACTCTGGGGTTCGAAATGACC
GACCAAGCGACGCCCAACCTGCCATCACGAGATTTCGATTCCACCGCCGCCTTCTATGAAAGGTTGGGCT
TCGGAATCGTTTTCCGGGACGCCGGCTGGATGATCCTCCAGCGCGGGGATCTCATGCTGGAGTTCTTCGC
CCACCCCAACTTGTTTATTGCAGCTTATAATGGTTACAAATAAAGCAATAGCATCACAAATTTCACAAAT
AAAGCATTTTTTTCACTGCATTCTAGTTGTGGTTTGTCCAAACTCATCAATGTATCTTATCATGTCTGTA
TACCGTCGACCTCTAGCTAGAGCTTGGCGTAATCATGGTCATAGCTGTTTCCTGTGTGAAATTGTTATCC
GCTCACAATTCCACACAACATACGAGCCGGAAGCATAAAGTGTAAAGCCTGGGGTGCCTAATGAGTGAGC
TAACTCACATTAATTGCGTTGCGCTCACTGCCCGCTTTCCAGTCGGGAAACCTGTCGTGCCAGCTGCATT
AATGAATCGGCCAACGCGCGGGGAGAGGCGGTTTGCGTATTGGGCGCTCTTCCGCTTCCTCGCTCACTGA
CTCGCTGCGCTCGGTCGTTCGGCTGCGGCGAGCGGTATCAGCTCACTCAAAGGCGGTAATACGGTTATCC
ACAGAATCAGGGGATAACGCAGGAAAGAACATGTGAGCAAAAGGCCAGCAAAAGGCCAGGAACCGTAAAA
AGGCCGCGTTGCTGGCGTTTTTCCATAGGCTCCGCCCCCCTGACGAGCATCACAAAAATCGACGCTCAAG
TCAGAGGTGGCGAAACCCGACAGGACTATAAAGATACCAGGCGTTTCCCCCTGGAAGCTCCCTCGTGCGC
TCTCCTGTTCCGACCCTGCCGCTTACCGGATACCTGTCCGCCTTTCTCCCTTCGGGAAGCGTGGCGCTTT
CTCAATGCTCACGCTGTAGGTATCTCAGTTCGGTGTAGGTCGTTCGCTCCAAGCTGGGCTGTGTGCACGA
ACCCCCCGTTCAGCCCGACCGCTGCGCCTTATCCGGTAACTATCGTCTTGAGTCCAACCCGGTAAGACAC
GACTTATCGCCACTGGCAGCAGCCACTGGTAACAGGATTAGCAGAGCGAGGTATGTAGGCGGTGCTACAG
AGTTCTTGAAGTGGTGGCCTAACTACGGCTACACTAGAAGGACAGTATTTGGTATCTGCGCTCTGCTGAA
GCCAGTTACCTTCGGAAAAAGAGTTGGTAGCTCTTGATCCGGCAAACAAACCACCGCTGGTAGCGGTGGT
TTTTTTGTTTGCAAGCAGCAGATTACGCGCAGAAAAAAAGGATCTCAAGAAGATCCTTTGATCTTTTCTA
CGGGGTCTGACGCTCAGTGGAACGAAAACTCACGTTAAGGGATTTTGGTCATGAGATTATCAAAAAGGAT
CTTCACCTAGATCCTTTTAAATTAAAAATGAAGTTTTAAATCAATCTAAAGTATATATGAGTAAACTTGG
TCTGACAGTTACCAATGCTTAATCAGTGAGGCACCTATCTCAGCGATCTGTCTATTTCGTTCATCCATAG
TTGCCTGACTCCCCGTCGTGTAGATAACTACGATACGGGAGGGCTTACCATCTGGCCCCAGTGCTGCAAT
GATACCGCGAGACCCACGCTCACCGGCTCCAGATTTATCAGCAATAAACCAGCCAGCCGGAAGGGCCGAG
CGCAGAAGTGGTCCTGCAACTTTATCCGCCTCCATCCAGTCTATTAATTGTTGCCGGGAAGCTAGAGTAA
GTAGTTCGCCAGTTAATAGTTTGCGCAACGTTGTTGCCATTGCTACAGGCATCGTGGTGTCACGCTCGTC
GTTTGGTATGGCTTCATTCAGCTCCGGTTCCCAACGATCAAGGCGAGTTACATGATCCCCCATGTTGTGC
AAAAAAGCGGTTAGCTCCTTCGGTCCTCCGATCGTTGTCAGAAGTAAGTTGGCCGCAGTGTTATCACTCA
TGGTTATGGCAGCACTGCATAATTCTCTTACTGTCATGCCATCCGTAAGATGCTTTTCTGTGACTGGTGA
GTACTCAACCAAGTCATTCTGAGAATAGTGTATGCGGCGACCGAGTTGCTCTTGCCCGGCGTCAATACGG
GATAATACCGCGCCACATAGCAGAACTTTAAAAGTGCTCATCATTGGAAAACGTTCTTCGGGGCGAAAAC
TCTCAAGGATCTTACCGCTGTTGAGATCCAGTTCGATGTAACCCACTCGTGCACCCAACTGATCTTCAGC
ATCTTTTACTTTCACCAGCGTTTCTGGGTGAGCAAAAACAGGAAGGCAAAATGCCGCAAAAAAGGGAATA
AGGGCGACACGGAAATGTTGAATACTCATACTCTTCCTTTTTCAATATTATTGAAGCATTTATCAGGGTT
ATTGTCTCATGAGCGGATACATATTTGAATGTATTTAGAAAAATAAACAAATAGGGGTTCCGCGCACATT
TCCCCGAAAAGTGCCACCTGACGTC
