>Addgene plasmid #59313 | pcDNA3-Nrxn1beta AS4(-)-Fc | addgene partial sequence | sequence record 115738 | BGH-rev 5'-TAGAAGGCACAGTCGAGG-3'
CCTCTAGATGCATGCTCGAGCGGCCGTCGCACTCATTTACCCGGAGACAGGGAGAGGCTCTTCTGCGTGT
AGTGGTTGTGCAGAGCCTCATGCATCACGGAGCATGAGAAGACGTTCCCCTGCTGCCACCTGCTCTTGTC
CACGGTGAGCTTGCTGTAGAGGAAGAAGGAGCCGTCGGAGTCCAGCACGGGAGGCGTGGTCTTGTAGTTG
TTCTCCGGCTGCCCATTGCTCTCCCACTCCACGGCGATGTCGCTGGGATAGAAGCCTTTGACCAGGCAGG
TCAGGCTGACCTGGTTCTTGGTCAGCTCATCCCGGGATGGGGGCAGGGTGTACACCTGTGGTTCTCGGGG
CTGCCCTGTAGGGACAGAGGTTGGTACAGCGGTCACTCTCAGGGCAGAGGGTGGGCCGAGCCGGCCTCTG
TCCATGTGGCCCTCGCACCCCACGGGTCCCACCTTTGGCTTTGGAGATGGTTTTCTCGATGGGGGCTGGG
AGGGCTTTGTTGGAGACCTTGCACTTGTACTCCTTGCCATTCAGCCAGTCCTGGTGCAGGACGGTGAGGA
CGCTGACCACACGGTACGTGCTGTTGTACTGCTCCTCCCGCGGCTTTGTCTTGGCATTATGCACCTCCAC
GCCGTCCACGTACCAGTTGAACTTGACCTCAGGGTCTTCGTGGCTCACGTCCACCACCACGCATGTGACC
TCAGGGGTCCGGGAGATCATGAGGGTGTCCTTGGGTTTTGGGGGGAAGAGGAAGACTGACGGTCCCCCCA
GGAGTTCAGGTGCTGAGGAAGAGATGGAGGTGGACGTGTCAGCACCCGGCTGGGGCCTGTCCCTGGATGC
AGGCTACTCTAGGGCACCTGTCCCGCCTTGAGCTGGAGGGCGAGGCCTGGGCTGGCTTACCTGGGCACGG
TGGGCATGTGTGA
