>Addgene plasmid #59313 | pcDNA3-Nrxn1beta AS4(-)-Fc | addgene partial sequence | sequence record 115762 | CMV-F 5'-CGCAAATGGGCGGTAGGCGTG-3'
CTACTGAGAACCCACTGCTTACTGGCTTATCGAAATTAATACGACTCACTATAGGGAGACCCAAGCTTAC
CATGTACCAGAGGATGCTCCGGTGCGGCGCCGATCTGGGATCGCCCGGGGGCGGCAGTGGCGGCGGCGCA
GGGGGGCGCCTGGCCCTGATCTGGATAGTCCCGCTCACCCTCGGCGGCCTCCTAGGAGTGGCCTGGGGGG
CATCCAGTTTGGGAGCGCACCACATCCACCATTTCCATGGCAGCAGCAAGCATCATTCAGTGCCTATTGC
AATCTACAGGTCACCAGCATCCTTGCGAGGCGGACACGCTGGGACAACATATATCTTTAGCAAAGGTGGT
GGACAGATTACATATAAGTGGCCTCCCAATGACCGCCCCAGTACACGAGCAGACAGGCTGGCCATCGGAT
TTAGCACTGTCCAGAAGGAAGCCGTGTTGGTGCGTGTGGACAGTTCCTCAGGCCTGGGTGACTACCTGGA
GCTGCACATACACCAAGGAAAAATTGGAGTTAAGTTTAATGTTGGGACAGATGACATCGCCATCGAAGAG
TCTAATGCAATCATTAATGATGGGAAATACCATGTAGTACGTTTCACAAGGAGTGGTGGCAATGCCACGT
TACAGGTGGACAGCTGGCCAGTTATCGAACGCTACCCTGCAGGGCGTCAGCTCACAATCTTCAATAGCCA
AGCAACCATAATAATTGGCGGGAAAGAGCAGGGCCAGCCCTTCCAGGGCCAGCTCTCTGGTCTTTACTAC
AATGGCTTGAAAGTTCTGAATATGGCAGCAGAGAACGATGCCAACATCGCCATAGTGGGGAATGTGAGGC
TGGTCGGTGAAGTGAGATCTGCGGATCCCGAGGGTGAGTACTTAGCTTCA
